Addgene plasmid #239876: LLP954
Purpose: TCTP-SynPro-07 engineered promoter driving the expression of Renilla luciferase
Depositing lab: Ryan Lister. Depositing organization: University of Western Australia. Publication: CRISPRi-based circuits to control gene expression in plants. Khan MA, Herring G, Zhu JY, Oliva M, Fourie E, Johnston B, Zhang Z, Potter J, Pineda L, Pflueger J, Swain T, Pflueger C, Lloyd JPB, Secco D, Small I, Kidd BN, Lister R. Nat Biotechnol. 2025 Mar;43(3):416-430. doi: 10.1038/s41587-024-02236-w. Epub 2024 May 20. PubMed 38769424.
Backbone
  Vector backbone: pBluescript SK(+)
  Vector type: Synthetic Biology
Growth in bacteria
  Bacterial resistance: Ampicillin, 100 μg/mL
  Growth temperature: 30°C
  Growth strain: DH5alpha
  Copy number: High Copy
Gene/Insert
  Gene/Insert name: TCTP-SynPro-07::Rluc (alt name: Other genes: NOS::Fluc)
  Species: Synthetic
  Mutation: N/A
  Tag / fusion protein: PEST on C-terminus of Rluc (C terminal on insert)
  Cloning method: Restriction Enzyme; 5′ cloning site Unknown (unknown if destroyed)
Terms and licenses: Academic/Nonprofit Terms; Industry Terms: Not Available to Industry
How to cite: LLP954 was a gift from Ryan Lister (Addgene plasmid # 239876 ; http://n2t.net/addgene:239876 ; RRID:Addgene_239876)
