[The description below was written by a language model from this plasmid's Addgene catalogue record and pLannotate feature annotations shown in this document.]
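Description:
LLP954 is a dual-luciferase reporter plasmid for plant synthetic biology, built on the pBluescript SK(+) backbone. It is propagated in E. coli as a high-copy plasmid through its ColE1/pUC-type origin and selected with ampicillin via the β-lactamase gene. The backbone also retains the f1 phage origin, flanking T7 and T3 promoters, and remnants of the lacZα/lac promoter region. No plant selectable marker, T-DNA borders or plant replication element are annotated, which is consistent with transient delivery rather than stable transformation, although the record does not state the delivery route.

The payload consists of two tandem, same-orientation expression units. In the first, the engineered TCTP-SynPro-07 promoter drives Renilla luciferase. The promoter itself is not annotated by the feature table, but presumably lies in the unannotated stretch between the T7 promoter and the Rluc coding region. The Rluc reading frame is interrupted by the potato ST-LS1 IV2 intron, which restricts functional expression to eukaryotic cells. The catalogue records a C-terminal PEST degradation tag that shortens reporter half-life so that signal tracks promoter activity more closely. The short segment annotated as a DREB2A fragment immediately after Rluc sits where this tag would be and may correspond to it. This unit ends with a CaMV poly(A) signal followed by a synthetic poly(A) signal and an RNA polymerase II pause site, which insulate it from the downstream unit. The second unit is a NOS promoter driving intron-containing firefly luciferase (luc+) with a NOS terminator, again followed by the synthetic poly(A) and pause elements. It serves as an internal normalisation control. The associated work concerns CRISPRi-based gene circuits in plants, so the Rluc/Fluc ratio most likely measures activity or repression of the synthetic promoter.
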