Features (pLannotate 1.2.2; 24 found; start..end, strand, type, name):
    707..781     +  CDS            DREB2A (fragment): DRE2A_ARATH - Also known as ERF045. Experimental evidence at protein level: Swiss-Prot protein existence level 1. Transcriptional activator that binds specifically to the DNA sequence 5'-[AG]CCGAC-3'. Binding to the C-repeat/DRE element mediates high salinity- and dehydration-inducible transcription. From Arabidopsis thaliana (Mouse-ear cress).
    858..1017    +  polyA_signal   CaMV poly(A) signal (fragment): cauliflower mosaic virus polyadenylation signal
   1029..1077    +  polyA_signal   poly(A) signal: synthetic polyadenylation signal
   1091..1182    +  misc_feature   pause site: RNA polymerase II transcriptional pause signal from the human α2 globin gene
   1196..1375    +  promoter       NOS promoter: nopaline synthase promoter
   1386..1470    +  CDS            luciferase (fragment): firefly luciferase; luc+; enhanced luc+ version of the luciferase gene
   1470..1658    +  intron         IV2 intron: modified second intron of the potato ST-LS1 gene (Vancanneyt et al., 1990)
   1657..3227    +  CDS            luciferase (fragment): firefly luciferase; luc+; enhanced luc+ version of the luciferase gene
   3234..3486    +  terminator     NOS terminator: nopaline synthase terminator and poly(A) signal
   3487..3535    +  polyA_signal   poly(A) signal: synthetic polyadenylation signal
   3549..3640    +  misc_feature   pause site: RNA polymerase II transcriptional pause signal from the human α2 globin gene
   3659..3677    -  promoter       T3 promoter: promoter for bacteriophage T3 RNA polymerase
   3722..3738    -  protein_bind   lac operator: The lac repressor binds to the lac operator to inhibit transcription in E. coli. This inhibition can be relieved by adding lactose or isopropyl-β-D-thiogalactopyranoside (IPTG). lac repressor encoded by lacI
   3746..3776    -  promoter       lac promoter: promoter for the E. coli lac operon
   3791..3812    -  protein_bind   CAP binding site: CAP binding activates transcription in the presence of cAMP. E. coli catabolite activator protein
   3825..3917    -  CDS            lacI (fragment): lac repressor; lacI; The lac repressor binds to the lac operator to inhibit transcription in E. coli. This inhibition can be relieved by adding lactose or isopropyl-β-D-thiogalactopyranoside (IPTG).
   4100..4688    -  rep_origin     ori: high-copy-number ColE1/pMB1/pBR322/pUC origin of replication
   4859..5719    -  CDS            AmpR: β-lactamase; bla; confers resistance to ampicillin, carbenicillin, and related antibiotics
   5720..5824    -  promoter       AmpR promoter: bla
   5877..6305    -  rep_origin     f1 ori (sequence partly withheld): f1 bacteriophage origin of replication; arrow indicates direction of (+) strand synthesis
   6310..6467    -  CDS            lacZα (fragment): LacZα fragment of β-galactosidase; lacZ fragment
   6470..6488    +  promoter       T7 promoter: promoter for bacteriophage T7 RNA polymerase
   6888..7076    +  intron         IV2 intron: modified second intron of the potato ST-LS1 gene (Vancanneyt et al., 1990)
   7074..700     +  CDS            LUCI_RENRE (across the origin): Experimental evidence at protein level: Swiss-Prot protein existence level 1. Upon binding the substrate, the enzyme catalyzes an oxygenation, producing a very short-lived hydroperoxide that cyclizes into a dioxetanone structure, which collapses, releasing a CO(2) molecule. The spontaneous breakdown of the dioxetanone releases the energy (about 50 kcal/mole) that is necessary to generate the excited state of the coelenteramide product, which is the singlet form of the monoanion. In vivo the product undergoes the process of nonradiative energy transfer to an accessory protein, a green fluoresce
>Addgene plasmid #239876 | LLP954 | addgene full sequence | sequence record 490757 | Addgene NGS Result
TATCGGAATGGGAAAGTCTGGTAAATCTGGAAATGGTTCTTACAGACTTTTGGATCATTATAAGTACCTC
ACAGCTTGGTTCGAACTTCTCAACTTACCTAAGAAGATTATTTTCGTTGGACACGATTGGGGTGCTTGCT
TGGCATTCCATTACTCATACGAACACCAAGATAAGATCAAAGCTATAGTTCATGCAGAGAGTGTTGTGGA
TGTGATAGAATCTTGGGATGAGTGGCCAGATATTGAAGAGGATATTGCTTTGATCAAGTCTGAAGAGGGA
GAAAAGATGGTTCTCGAAAATAACTTTTTCGTGGAAACTATGCTTCCTTCAAAGATTATGAGAAAATTGG
AACCAGAAGAGTTTGCTGCATATCTCGAACCTTTCAAGGAAAAAGGAGAGGTTAGAAGGCCAACACTCAG
TTGGCCTAGGGAAATACCATTAGTTAAGGGAGGTAAACCTGATGTTGTGCAGATCGTGAGAAATTATAAC
GCTTACCTTAGGGCATCAGATGATTTGCCTAAGATGTTCATCGAGTCAGATCCAGGATTTTTCAGTAATG
CTATAGTTGAAGGTGCAAAGAAATTTCCAAACACCGAGTTCGTTAAGGTGAAAGGATTGCATTTCTCACA
AGAAGATGCTCCTGATGAGATGGGAAAGTATATTAAGTCTTTTGTTGAAAGAGTGCTCAAAAACGAGCAG
GGTTCTCGATCTGATGCTTCTGAAGTAACGTCAACAAGCTCCCAGTCTGAGGTATGCACAGTGGAAACGC
CAGGTTGTGTTGGTTCTTAAGGTACCCGGCCATGCTAGAGTCCGCAAAAATCACCAGTCTCTCTCTACAA
ATCTATCTCTCTCTATTTTTCTCCAGAATAATGTGTGAGTAGTTCCCAGATAAGGGAATTAGGGTTCTTA
TAGGGTTTCGCTCATGTGTTGAGCATATAAGAAACCCTTAGTATGTATTTGTATTTGTAAAATACTTCTA
TCAATAAAATTTCTAATTCCTAAAACCAAAATCCAGTGACCTACTAGTAATAAAATATCTTTATTTTCAT
TACATCTGTGTGTTGGTTTTTTGTGTGAATCGATAGTACTAACATACGCTCTCCATCAAAACAAAACGAA
ACAAAACAAACTAGCAAAATAGGCTGTCCCCAGTGCAAGTGCAGGTGCCAGAACATTTCTCTAGCGCTCT
CTAGAGAACCGCAACGTTGAAGGAGCCACTGAGCCGCGGGTTTCTGGAGTTTAATGAGCTAAGCACATAC
GTCAGAAACCATTATTGCGCGTTCAAAAGTCGCCTAAGGTCACTATCAGCTAGCAAATATTTCTTGTCAA
AAATGCTCCACTGACGTTCCATAAATTCCCCTCGGTATCCAATTAGAGTCCATGGATGGAAGACGCCAAA
AACATAAAGAAAGGCCCGGCGCCATTCTATCCGCTGGAAGATGGAACCGCTGGAGAGCAACTGCATAAGG
TAAGTTTCTGCTTCTACCTTTGATATATATATAATAATTATCATTAATTAGTAGTAATATAATATTTCAA
ATATTTTTTTCAAAATAAAAGAATGTAGTATATAGCAATTGCTTTTCTGTAGTTTATAAGTGTGTATATT
TTAATTTATAACTTTTCTAATATATGACCAAAATTTGTTGATGTGCAGGCTATGAAGAGATACGCCCTGG
TTCCTGGAACAATTGCTTTTACAGATGCACATATCGAGGTGGACATCACTTACGCTGAGTACTTCGAAAT
GTCCGTTCGGTTGGCAGAAGCTATGAAACGATATGGGCTGAATACAAATCACAGAATCGTCGTATGCAGT
GAAAACTCTCTTCAATTCTTTATGCCGGTGTTGGGCGCGTTATTTATCGGAGTTGCAGTTGCGCCCGCGA
ACGACATTTATAATGAACGTGAATTGCTCAACAGTATGGGCATTTCGCAGCCTACCGTGGTGTTCGTTTC
CAAAAAGGGGTTGCAAAAAATTTTGAACGTGCAAAAAAAGCTCCCAATCATCCAAAAAATTATTATCATG
GATTCTAAAACGGATTACCAGGGATTTCAGTCGATGTACACGTTCGTCACATCTCATCTACCTCCCGGTT
TTAATGAATACGATTTTGTGCCAGAGTCCTTCGATAGGGACAAGACAATTGCACTGATCATGAACTCCTC
TGGATCTACTGGTCTGCCTAAAGGTGTCGCTCTGCCTCATAGAACTGCCTGCGTGAGATTCTCGCATGCC
AGAGATCCTATTTTTGGCAATCAAATCATTCCGGATACTGCGATTTTAAGTGTTGTTCCATTCCATCACG
GTTTTGGAATGTTTACTACACTCGGATATTTGATATGTGGATTTCGAGTCGTCTTAATGTATAGATTTGA
AGAAGAGCTGTTTCTGAGGAGCCTTCAGGATTACAAGATTCAAAGTGCGCTGCTGGTGCCAACCCTATTC
TCCTTCTTCGCCAAAAGCACTCTGATTGACAAATACGATTTATCTAATTTACACGAAATTGCTTCTGGTG
GCGCTCCCCTCTCTAAGGAAGTCGGGGAAGCGGTTGCCAAGAGGTTCCATCTGCCAGGTATCAGGCAAGG
ATATGGGCTCACTGAGACTACATCAGCTATTCTGATTACACCCGAGGGGGATGATAAACCGGGCGCGGTC
GGTAAAGTTGTTCCATTTTTTGAAGCGAAGGTTGTGGATCTGGATACCGGGAAAACGCTGGGCGTTAATC
AAAGAGGCGAACTGTGTGTGAGAGGTCCTATGATTATGTCCGGTTATGTAAACAATCCGGAAGCGACCAA
CGCCTTGATTGACAAGGATGGATGGCTACATTCTGGAGACATAGCTTACTGGGACGAAGACGAACACTTC
TTCATCGTTGACCGCCTGAAGTCTCTGATTAAGTACAAAGGCTATCAGGTGGCTCCCGCTGAATTGGAAT
CCATCTTGCTCCAACACCCCAACATCTTCGACGCAGGTGTCGCAGGTCTTCCCGACGATGACGCCGGTGA
ACTTCCCGCCGCCGTTGTTGTTTTGGAGCACGGAAAGACGATGACGGAAAAAGAGATCGTGGATTACGTC
GCCAGTCAAGTAACAACCGCGAAAAAGTTGCGCGGAGGAGTTGTGTTTGTGGACGAAGTACCGAAAGGTC
TTACCGGAAAACTCGACGCAAGAAAAATCAGAGAGATCCTCATAAAGGCCAAGAAGGGCGGAAAGATCGC
CGTGTAACTCGAGGATCGTTCAAACATTTGGCAATAAAGTTTCTTAAGATTGAATCCTGTTGCCGGTCTT
GCGACGATTATCATATAATTTCTGTTGAATTACGTTAAGCATGTAATAATTAACATGTAATGCATGACGT
TATTTATGAGATGGGTTTTTATGATTAGAGTCCCGCAATTATACATTTAATACGCGATAGAAAACAAAAT
ATAGCGCGCAAACTAGGATAAATTATCGCGCGCGGTGTCATCTATGTTACTAGATCAATAAAATATCTTT
ATTTTCATTACATCTGTGTGTTGGTTTTTTGTGTGAATCGATAGTACTAACATACGCTCTCCATCAAAAC
AAAACGAAACAAAACAAACTAGCAAAATAGGCTGTCCCCAGTGCAAGTGCAGGTGCCAGAACATTTCTCT
GAGCTCCAGCTTTTGTTCCCTTTAGTGAGGGTTAATTTCGAGCTTGGCGTAATCATGGTCATAGCTGTTT
CCTGTGTGAAATTGTTATCCGCTCACAATTCCACACAACATACGAGCCGGAAGCATAAAGTGTAAAGCCT
GGGGTGCCTAATGAGTGAGCTAACTCACATTAATTGCGTTGCGCTCACTGCCCGCTTTCCAGTCGGGAAA
CCTGTCGTGCCAGCTGCATTAATGAATCGGCCAACGCGCGGGGAGAGGCGGTTTGCGTATTGGGCGCTCT
TCCGCTTCCTCGCTCACTGACTCGCTGCGCTCGGTCGTTCGGCTGCGGCGAGCGGTATCAGCTCACTCAA
AGGCGGTAATACGGTTATCCACAGAATCAGGGGATAACGCAGGAAAGAACATGTGAGCAAAAGGCCAGCA
AAAGGCCAGGAACCGTAAAAAGGCCGCGTTGCTGGCGTTTTTCCATAGGCTCCGCCCCCCTGACGAGCAT
CACAAAAATCGACGCTCAAGTCAGAGGTGGCGAAACCCGACAGGACTATAAAGATACCAGGCGTTTCCCC
CTGGAAGCTCCCTCGTGCGCTCTCCTGTTCCGACCCTGCCGCTTACCGGATACCTGTCCGCCTTTCTCCC
TTCGGGAAGCGTGGCGCTTTCTCATAGCTCACGCTGTAGGTATCTCAGTTCGGTGTAGGTCGTTCGCTCC
AAGCTGGGCTGTGTGCACGAACCCCCCGTTCAGCCCGACCGCTGCGCCTTATCCGGTAACTATCGTCTTG
AGTCCAACCCGGTAAGACACGACTTATCGCCACTGGCAGCAGCCACTGGTAACAGGATTAGCAGAGCGAG
GTATGTAGGCGGTGCTACAGAGTTCTTGAAGTGGTGGCCTAACTACGGCTACACTAGAAGAACAGTATTT
GGTATCTGCGCTCTGCTGAAGCCAGTTACCTTCGGAAAAAGAGTTGGTAGCTCTTGATCCGGCAAACAAA
CCACCGCTGGTAGCGGTGGTTTTTTTGTTTGCAAGCAGCAGATTACGCGCAGAAAAAAAGGATCTCAAGA
AGATCCTTTGATCTTTTCTACGGGGTCTGACGCTCAGTGGAACGAAAACTCACGTTAAGGGATTTTGGTC
ATGAGATTATCAAAAAGGATCTTCACCTAGATCCTTTTAAATTAAAAATGAAGTTTTAAATCAATCTAAA
GTATATATGAGTAAACTTGGTCTGACAGTTACCAATGCTTAATCAGTGAGGCACCTATCTCAGCGATCTG
TCTATTTCGTTCATCCATAGTTGCCTGACTCCCCGTCGTGTAGATAACTACGATACGGGAGGGCTTACCA
TCTGGCCCCAGTGCTGCAATGATACCGCGAGACCCACGCTCACCGGCTCCAGATTTATCAGCAATAAACC
AGCCAGCCGGAAGGGCCGAGCGCAGAAGTGGTCCTGCAACTTTATCCGCCTCCATCCAGTCTATTAATTG
TTGCCGGGAAGCTAGAGTAAGTAGTTCGCCAGTTAATAGTTTGCGCAACGTTGTTGCCATTGCTACAGGC
ATCGTGGTGTCACGCTCGTCGTTTGGTATGGCTTCATTCAGCTCCGGTTCCCAACGATCAAGGCGAGTTA
CATGATCCCCCATGTTGTGCAAAAAAGCGGTTAGCTCCTTCGGTCCTCCGATCGTTGTCAGAAGTAAGTT
GGCCGCAGTGTTATCACTCATGGTTATGGCAGCACTGCATAATTCTCTTACTGTCATGCCATCCGTAAGA
TGCTTTTCTGTGACTGGTGAGTACTCAACCAAGTCATTCTGAGAATAGTGTATGCGGCGACCGAGTTGCT
CTTGCCCGGCGTCAATACGGGATAATACCGCGCCACATAGCAGAACTTTAAAAGTGCTCATCATTGGAAA
ACGTTCTTCGGGGCGAAAACTCTCAAGGATCTTACCGCTGTTGAGATCCAGTTCGATGTAACCCACTCGT
GCACCCAACTGATCTTCAGCATCTTTTACTTTCACCAGCGTTTCTGGGTGAGCAAAAACAGGAAGGCAAA
ATGCCGCAAAAAAGGGAATAAGGGCGACACGGAAATGTTGAATACTCATACTCTTCCTTTTTCAATATTA
TTGAAGCATTTATCAGGGTTATTGTCTCATGAGCGGATACATATTTGAATGTATTTAGAAAAATAAACAA
ATAGGGGTTCCGCGCACATTTCCCCGAAAAGTGCCACCTAAATTGTAAGCGTTAATATTTTGTTAAAATT
CGCGTTAAATTTTTGTTAAATCAGCTCATTTTTTAACCAATAGGCCGAAATCGGCAAAATCCCTTATAAA
TCAAAAGAATAGACCGAGATAGGGT
[37 nt withheld, positions 5976-6012]
AAAGAACGTGGACTCCAACGTCAAAGG
[49 nt withheld, positions 6040-6088]
T
[91 nt withheld, positions 6090-6180]
G
[124 nt withheld, positions 6182-6305]
CCCATTCGCCATTCAGGCTGCGCAACTGTTGGGAAGGGCGATCGGTGCGGGCCTCTTCGCTATTACGCCA
GCTGGCGAAAGGGGGATGTGCTGCAAGGCGATTAAGTTGGGTAACGCCAGGGTTTTCCCAGTCACGACGT
TGTAAAACGACGGCCAGTGAATTGTAATACGACTCACTATAGGGCGAATTGGGTACAAGCTTGATCATGC
CGAATTCCGAACGCGTTCCAACACTCGAATCCCCACCCGTTGGACCAAACCCGGCTCATTAAGCGTCGGT
TCAGATTTATTTCCTTTATTTAAAAAAAAGGAAAGGGTAAAAAATAGAAAATTGGAAACAGTTAAAGCCC
AAAATTGTAATTTACCGAGAATTGTAAATTTACCTGAAGTTTCAGAATCTCGACGTGGACTATAAATATC
TACCCGAGACTCAAACGGTGGAATCCCCTCGTCGCTGCGTCTCTCTCCCGCAACCTTCGATTTTCGTTTA
TTCGCATCCATCGGAGAGAGAAAACAATCAATAAGCGACCGGATCCGTCGACATAACTGCAGATGACTTC
AAAGGTGTATGATCCTGAGCAGGTAAGTTTCTGCTTCTACCTTTGATATATATATAATAATTATCATTAA
TTAGTAGTAATATAATATTTCAAATATTTTTTTCAAAATAAAAGAATGTAGTATATAGCAATTGCTTTTC
TGTAGTTTATAAGTGTGTATATTTTAATTTATAACTTTTCTAATATATGACCAAAATTTGTTGATGTGCA
GAGAAAAAGAATGATAACTGGTCCACAATGGTGGGCAAGATGTAAACAGATGAACGTGCTTGATTCTTTC
ATTAATTACTACGATTCAGAAAAGCACGCTGAGAATGCAGTTATCTTTCTTCACGGAAACGCTGCATCTT
CATATTTGTGGAGACATGTTGTGCCTCACATTGAACCAGTGGCTAGGTGTATTATCCCAGATCT
